Addgene plasmid #146812: pCMV-TAPtagN-PrP-SBP_L
Purpose: (Empty Backbone) Mammalian Expression vector
Depositing lab: Elisa Izaurralde. Depositing organization: Max Planck Institute for Developmental Biology.
Backbone
  Vector backbone: Unknown
  Vector type: Mammalian Expression
Growth in bacteria
  Bacterial resistance: Kanamycin, 50 μg/mL
  Growth temperature: 37°C
  Growth strain: DH5alpha
  Copy number: High Copy
Gene/Insert
  Gene/Insert name: None
Terms and licenses: Academic/Nonprofit Terms; Industry Terms: Not Available to Industry
Depositor comments: Plasmids from this collection were made available to the research community and donated after the lab closed. Please note that the sequence provided by the depositing laboratory may be theoretical/predicted or based on Sanger sequencing results. There may be discrepancies between sequencing results obtained by Addgene and the depositor sequence. If an Addgene verified sequence is not available, please contact before placing your order to request that our lab fully sequence the plasmid.
How to cite: pCMV-TAPtagN-PrP-SBP_L was a gift from Elisa Izaurralde (Addgene plasmid # 146812 ; http://n2t.net/addgene:146812 ; RRID:Addgene_146812)
