[The description below was written by a language model from this plasmid's Addgene catalogue record and pLannotate feature annotations shown in this document.]
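Description:
pCMV-TAPtagN-PrP-SBP_L is an empty mammalian expression backbone of 4,626 nt, designed for fusing an N-terminal tandem affinity purification tag to a protein of interest. The parental backbone is recorded as unknown. It is propagated in E. coli from a high-copy ColE1/pUC-type origin under kanamycin selection. A single NeoR/KanR (Tn5 aminoglycoside phosphotransferase) gene sits behind both a bacterial bla promoter and the SV40 enhancer/early promoter and is terminated by the HSV TK polyadenylation signal. The same marker can therefore also confer G418 resistance in mammalian cells. An f1 origin is present for single-stranded DNA production.

The expression cassette is driven by the human CMV immediate early enhancer and promoter, followed by a T7 promoter. Downstream lie two consecutive IgG-binding units of Staphylococcus aureus protein A, then a gap of about 65 nt, then the streptavidin-binding peptide (SBP). A multiple cloning site follows immediately, and the SV40 poly(A) signal closes the cassette. A coding sequence cloned in frame into the MCS would thus carry a protein A–SBP tag at its N-terminus, allowing sequential capture on IgG and streptavidin matrices. The "PrP" in the name may refer to a protease cleavage site in the unannotated gap between the two tag modules, but the record does not state this. The short hits annotated as HIV-1 LTR, SV40 large T antigen, ble and bGH poly(A) are fragments and are probably incidental sequence matches or backbone remnants rather than functional elements. The record lists no insert, and the deposited sequence may be theoretical rather than experimentally verified.
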