Features (pLannotate 1.2.2; 18 found; start..end, strand, type, name):
     61..364     +  enhancer       CMV enhancer: human cytomegalovirus immediate early enhancer
    365..568     +  promoter       CMV promoter: human cytomegalovirus (CMV) immediate early promoter
    564..597     +  LTR            5' LTR (truncated) (fragment): truncated 5' long terminal repeat (LTR) from HIV-1
    613..631     +  promoter       T7 promoter: promoter for bacteriophage T7 RNA polymerase
    694..867     +  CDS            ProtA: IgG-binding unit of Staphylococcus aureus protein A
    871..1041    +  CDS            ProtA: IgG-binding unit of Staphylococcus aureus protein A
   1108..1218    +  CDS            SBP: streptavidin-binding peptide selected from a peptide library; binds streptavidin with nanomolar affinity (Keefe et al., 2001)
   1225..1290    +  misc_feature   MCS: multiple cloning site
   1307..1391    +  CDS            large T antigen (fragment): large T antigen from SV40 (simian virus 40)
   1414..1535    +  polyA_signal   SV40 poly(A) signal: SV40 polyadenylation signal
   1569..1997    -  rep_origin     f1 ori (sequence partly withheld): f1 bacteriophage origin of replication; arrow indicates direction of (+) strand synthesis
   2024..2128    +  promoter       AmpR promoter: bla
   2130..2487    +  promoter       SV40 promoter: SV40 enhancer and early promoter
   2522..3316    +  CDS            NeoR/KanR: aminoglycoside phosphotransferase from Tn5; aph(3')-II (or nptII); confers resistance to neomycin, kanamycin, and G418 (Geneticin®)
   3337..3489    +  CDS            ble (fragment): BLE_KLEPN - Experimental evidence at protein level: Swiss-Prot protein existence level 1. Binding protein with a strong affinity to the bleomycin family of antibiotics. Binds to CL990; an antimitotic-antibiotic compound. From Klebsiella pneumoniae.
   3548..3595    +  polyA_signal   HSV TK poly(A) signal: herpes simplex virus thymidine kinase polyadenylation signal (Cole and Stacy, 1985)
   3686..3702    -  polyA_signal   bGH poly(A) signal (fragment): bovine growth hormone polyadenylation signal
   3924..4512    +  rep_origin     ori: high-copy-number ColE1/pMB1/pBR322/pUC origin of replication
>Addgene plasmid #146812 | pCMV-TAPtagN-PrP-SBP_L | depositor full sequence | sequence record 289259 | Full Sequence
TAGTTATTAATAGTAATCAATTACGGGGTCATTAGTTCATAGCCCATATATGGAGTTCCGCGTTACATAA
CTTACGGTAAATGGCCCGCCTGGCTGACCGCCCAACGACCCCCGCCCATTGACGTCAATAATGACGTATG
TTCCCATAGTAACGCCAATAGGGACTTTCCATTGACGTCAATGGGTGGAGTATTTACGGTAAACTGCCCA
CTTGGCAGTACATCAAGTGTATCATATGCCAAGTACGCCCCCTATTGACGTCAATGACGGTAAATGGCCC
GCCTGGCATTATGCCCAGTACATGACCTTATGGGACTTTCCTACTTGGCAGTACATCTACGTATTAGTCA
TCGCTATTACCATGGTGATGCGGTTTTGGCAGTACATCAATGGGCGTGGATAGCGGTTTGACTCACGGGG
ATTTCCAAGTCTCCACCCCATTGACGTCAATGGGAGTTTGTTTTGGCACCAAAATCAACGGGACTTTCCA
AAATGTCGTAACAACTCCGCCCCATTGACGCAAATGGGCGGTAGGCGTGTACGGTGGGAGGTCTATATAA
GCAGAGCTCTCTGGCTAACTAGAGAACCCACTGCTTACTGGCTTATCGAAATTAATACGACTCACTATAG
GGAGACCCAAGCTCTAGCGCTACCGGTGCCACCATGGCAGGCCTTGCGCAACACGATGAAGCCGTGGACA
ACAAATTCAACAAAGAACAACAAAACGCGTTCTATGAGATCTTACATTTACCTAACTTAAACGAAGAACA
ACGAAACGCCTTCATCCAAAGTTTAAAAGATGACCCAAGCCAAAGCGCTAACCTTTTAGCAGAAGCTAAA
AAGCTAAATGATGCTCAGGCGCCGAAAGTAGACAACAAATTCAACAAAGAACAACAAAACGCGTTCTATG
AGATCTTACATTTACCTAACTTAAACGAAGAACAACGAAACGCCTTCATCCAAAGTTTAAAAGATGACCC
AAGCCAAAGCGCTAACCTTTTAGCAGAAGCTAAAAAGCTAAATGATGCTCAGGCGCCGAAAGTAGACGCG
AATTGTGATATACCTACAACTGCTTCTCTGGAAGTTCTGTTCCAGGGGCCCGAACTAGACGAGAAGACCA
CCGGCTGGCGGGGCGGCCACGTGGTGGAGGGCCTGGCCGGCGAGCTGGAGCAGCTGCGGGCCAGGCTGGA
GCACCACCCTCAGGGCCAGCGGGAGCCCGATCCATCCGGACTCAGATCTCGAGCTCAAGCTTCGAATTCT
GCAGTCGACGGTACCGCGGGCCCGGGATCCACCGGATCTAGATAACTGATCATAATCAGCCATACCACAT
TTGTAGAGGTTTTACTTGCTTTAAAAAACCTCCCACACCTCCCCCTGAACCTGAAACATAAAATGAATGC
AATTGTTGTTGTTAACTTGTTTATTGCAGCTTATAATGGTTACAAATAAAGCAATAGCATCACAAATTTC
ACAAATAAAGCATTTTTTTCACTGCATTCTAGTTGTGGTTTGTCCAAACTCATCAATGTATCTTAACGCG
TAAATTGTAAGCGTTAATATTTTGTTAAAATTCGCGTTAAATTTTTGTTAAATCAGCTCATTTTTTAACC
AATAGGCCGAAATCGGCAAAATCCCTTATAAATCAAAAGAATAGACCGAGATAGGGT
[37 nt withheld, positions 1668-1704]
AAAGAACGTGGACTCCAACGTCAAAGG
[49 nt withheld, positions 1732-1780]
T
[91 nt withheld, positions 1782-1872]
G
[124 nt withheld, positions 1874-1997]
CAGGTGGCACTTTTCGGGGAAATGTGCGCGGAACCCCTATTTGTTTATTTTTCTAAATACATTCAAATAT
GTATCCGCTCATGAGACAATAACCCTGATAAATGCTTCAATAATATTGAAAAAGGAAGAGTCCTGAGGCG
GAAAGAACCAGCTGTGGAATGTGTGTCAGTTAGGGTGTGGAAAGTCCCCAGGCTCCCCAGCAGGCAGAAG
TATGCAAAGCATGCATCTCAATTAGTCAGCAACCAGGTGTGGAAAGTCCCCAGGCTCCCCAGCAGGCAGA
AGTATGCAAAGCATGCATCTCAATTAGTCAGCAACCATAGTCCCGCCCCTAACTCCGCCCATCCCGCCCC
TAACTCCGCCCAGTTCCGCCCATTCTCCGCCCCATGGCTGACTAATTTTTTTTATTTATGCAGAGGCCGA
GGCCGCCTCGGCCTCTGAGCTATTCCAGAAGTAGTGAGGAGGCTTTTTTGGAGGCCTAGGCTTTTGCAAA
GATCGATCAAGAGACAGGATGAGGATCGTTTCGCATGATTGAACAAGATGGATTGCACGCAGGTTCTCCG
GCCGCTTGGGTGGAGAGGCTATTCGGCTATGACTGGGCACAACAGACAATCGGCTGCTCTGATGCCGCCG
TGTTCCGGCTGTCAGCGCAGGGGCGCCCGGTTCTTTTTGTCAAGACCGACCTGTCCGGTGCCCTGAATGA
ACTGCAAGACGAGGCAGCGCGGCTATCGTGGCTGGCCACGACGGGCGTTCCTTGCGCAGCTGTGCTCGAC
GTTGTCACTGAAGCGGGAAGGGACTGGCTGCTATTGGGCGAAGTGCCGGGGCAGGATCTCCTGTCATCTC
ACCTTGCTCCTGCCGAGAAAGTATCCATCATGGCTGATGCAATGCGGCGGCTGCATACGCTTGATCCGGC
TACCTGCCCATTCGACCACCAAGCGAAACATCGCATCGAGCGAGCACGTACTCGGATGGAAGCCGGTCTT
GTCGATCAGGATGATCTGGACGAAGAGCATCAGGGGCTCGCGCCAGCCGAACTGTTCGCCAGGCTCAAGG
CGAGCATGCCCGACGGCGAGGATCTCGTCGTGACCCATGGCGATGCCTGCTTGCCGAATATCATGGTGGA
AAATGGCCGCTTTTCTGGATTCATCGACTGTGGCCGGCTGGGTGTGGCGGACCGCTATCAGGACATAGCG
TTGGCTACCCGTGATATTGCTGAAGAGCTTGGCGGCGAATGGGCTGACCGCTTCCTCGTGCTTTACGGTA
TCGCCGCTCCCGATTCGCAGCGCATCGCCTTCTATCGCCTTCTTGACGAGTTCTTCTGAGCGGGACTCTG
GGGTTCGAAATGACCGACCAAGCGACGCCCAACCTGCCATCACGAGATTTCGATTCCACCGCCGCCTTCT
ATGAAAGGTTGGGCTTCGGAATCGTTTTCCGGGACGCCGGCTGGATGATCCTCCAGCGCGGGGATCTCAT
GCTGGAGTTCTTCGCCCACCCTAGGGGGAGGCTAACTGAAACACGGAAGGAGACAATACCGGAAGGAACC
CGCGCTATGACGGCAATAAAAAGACAGAATAAAACGCACGGTGTTGGGTCGTTTGTTCATAAACGCGGGG
TTCGGTCCCAGGGCTGGCACTCTGTCGATACCCCACCGAGACCCCATTGGGGCCAATACGCCCGCGTTTC
TTCCTTTTCCCCACCCCACCCCCCAAGTTCGGGTGAAGGCCCAGGGCTCGCAGCCAACGTCGGGGCGGCA
GGCCCTGCCATAGCCTCAGGTTACTCATATATACTTTAGATTGATTTAAAACTTCATTTTTAATTTAAAA
GGATCTAGGTGAAGATCCTTTTTGATAATCTCATGACCAAAATCCCTTAACGTGAGTTTTCGTTCCACTG
AGCGTCAGACCCCGTAGAAAAGATCAAAGGATCTTCTTGAGATCCTTTTTTTCTGCGCGTAATCTGCTGC
TTGCAAACAAAAAAACCACCGCTACCAGCGGTGGTTTGTTTGCCGGATCAAGAGCTACCAACTCTTTTTC
CGAAGGTAACTGGCTTCAGCAGAGCGCAGATACCAAATACTGTCCTTCTAGTGTAGCCGTAGTTAGGCCA
CCACTTCAAGAACTCTGTAGCACCGCCTACATACCTCGCTCTGCTAATCCTGTTACCAGTGGCTGCTGCC
AGTGGCGATAAGTCGTGTCTTACCGGGTTGGACTCAAGACGATAGTTACCGGATAAGGCGCAGCGGTCGG
GCTGAACGGGGGGTTCGTGCACACAGCCCAGCTTGGAGCGAACGACCTACACCGAACTGAGATACCTACA
GCGTGAGCTATGAGAAAGCGCCACGCTTCCCGAAGGGAGAAAGGCGGACAGGTATCCGGTAAGCGGCAGG
GTCGGAACAGGAGAGCGCACGAGGGAGCTTCCAGGGGGAAACGCCTGGTATCTTTATAGTCCTGTCGGGT
TTCGCCACCTCTGACTTGAGCGTCGATTTTTGTGATGCTCGTCAGGGGGGCGGAGCCTATGGAAAAACGC
CAGCAACGCGGCCTTTTTACGGTTCCTGGCCTTTTGCTGGCCTTTTGCTCACATGTTCTTTCCTGCGTTA
TCCCCTGATTCTGTGGATAACCGTATTACCGCCATGCAT
